Addgene plasmid #158199: CMV-10xPP7 oligo-library based
Purpose: Cassette of 10 different binding sites with high affinity to PP7 phage coat protein, as extracted from the oligo pool experiment.
Depositing lab: Roee Amit. Depositing organization: Technion Research and Development Foundation. Publication: Overcoming the design, build, test bottleneck for synthesis of nonrepetitive protein-RNA cassettes. Katz N, Tripto E, Granik N, Goldberg S, Atar O, Yakhini Z, Orenstein Y, Amit R. Nat Commun. 2021 Mar 11;12(1):1576. doi: 10.1038/s41467-021-21578-6. PubMed 33707432.
Backbone
  Vector backbone: CMV-SV40
  Backbone size w/o insert (bp): 3800
  Vector type: Mammalian Expression, Synthetic Biology
Growth in bacteria
  Bacterial resistance: Ampicillin, 100 μg/mL
  Growth temperature: 37°C
  Growth strain: DH5alpha
  Copy number: High Copy
Gene/Insert
  Gene/Insert name: 10 binding sites of PP7 from the oligo library
  Species: Synthetic
  Insert size (bp): 480
  Promoter: CMV
  Cloning method: Restriction Enzyme; 5′ cloning site EcoRI (not destroyed); 3′ cloning site EcoRI (not destroyed)
  Sequencing primers: 5′ GGCACCAAAATCAACGGGACTTTCCAAAATG
Terms and licenses: Academic/Nonprofit Terms; Industry Terms: Not Available to Industry
How to cite: CMV-10xPP7 oligo-library based was a gift from Roee Amit (Addgene plasmid # 158199 ; http://n2t.net/addgene:158199 ; RRID:Addgene_158199)
