[The description below was written by a language model from this plasmid's Addgene catalogue record and pLannotate feature annotations shown in this document.]
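Description:
CMV-10xPP7 oligo-library based is a small mammalian expression and synthetic-biology plasmid (about 4.2 kb in the sequenced record) built on a backbone listed as CMV-SV40. It is propagated in E. coli as a high-copy plasmid through a ColE1/pUC-type origin and selected with ampicillin via the β-lactamase gene and its native promoter. An f1 phage origin is also present, which in principle allows single-stranded DNA production. Short annotated fragments of lacZα, a tetracycline resistance gene and SV40 large T antigen appear to be non-functional remnants of earlier vector construction rather than working parts.

The payload is a synthetic insert of roughly 480 bp, cloned between two retained EcoRI sites, that encodes ten different RNA binding sites with high affinity for the PP7 bacteriophage coat protein. According to the record, these sites were drawn from an oligo-pool binding experiment, so the cassette is made of distinct sequence variants rather than ten copies of one hairpin. The associated work is concerned with designing nonrepetitive protein-RNA cassettes of this kind. The insert itself is not annotated in the feature table, but the gap between the CMV enhancer/promoter and the SV40 polyadenylation signal is where it would be expected to lie. Transcription is driven by the human CMV immediate early enhancer and promoter. An upstream synthetic poly(A) signal and an RNA polymerase II pause site from the human α2 globin gene serve to insulate the cassette from read-through transcription originating in the backbone.

In mammalian cells the plasmid should produce a transcript carrying ten PP7 coat protein binding sites. Such arrays are typically used to recruit fluorescently tagged coat protein for RNA labelling or imaging.
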