Features (pLannotate 1.2.2; 12 found; start..end, strand, type, name):
      2..69      -  CDS            lacZα (fragment): LacZα fragment of β-galactosidase; lacZ fragment
    128..176     +  polyA_signal   poly(A) signal: synthetic polyadenylation signal
    190..281     +  misc_feature   pause site: RNA polymerase II transcriptional pause signal from the human α2 globin gene
    348..651     +  enhancer       CMV enhancer: human cytomegalovirus immediate early enhancer
    652..855     +  promoter       CMV promoter: human cytomegalovirus (CMV) immediate early promoter
   1419..1540    -  polyA_signal   SV40 poly(A) signal: SV40 polyadenylation signal
   1563..1631    -  CDS            large T antigen (fragment): large T antigen from SV40 (simian virus 40)
   1653..1784    +  CDS            TcR (fragment): tetracycline efflux protein; tet; confers resistance to tetracycline
   1964..2552    -  rep_origin     ori: high-copy-number ColE1/pMB1/pBR322/pUC origin of replication
   2723..3583    -  CDS            AmpR: β-lactamase; bla; confers resistance to ampicillin, carbenicillin, and related antibiotics
   3584..3688    -  promoter       AmpR promoter: bla
   3715..4143    +  rep_origin     f1 ori (sequence partly withheld): f1 bacteriophage origin of replication; arrow indicates direction of (+) strand synthesis
>Addgene plasmid #158199 | CMV-10xPP7 oligo-library based | addgene full sequence | sequence record 311812 | Addgene NGS Result
ATTCGCCATTCAGGCTGCGCAACTGTTGGGAAGGGCGATCGGTGCGGGCCTCTTCGCTATTACGCCAGCC
CAAGCTACCATGATAAGTAAGTAATATTAAGGTACGGGAGGTACTTGGAGCGGCCGCAATAAAATATCTT
TATTTTCATTACATCTGTGTGTTGGTTTTTTGTGTGAATCGATAGTACTAACATACGCTCTCCATCAAAA
CAAAACGAAACAAAACAAACTAGCAAAATAGGCTGTCCCCAGTGCAAGTGCAGGTGCCAGAACATTTCTC
TGGTACCTAGTTATTAATAGTAATCAATTACGGGGTCATTAGTTCATAGCCCATATATGGAGTTCCGCGT
TACATAACTTACGGTAAATGGCCCGCCTGGCTGACCGCCCAACGACCCCCGCCCATTGACGTCAATAATG
ACGTATGTTCCCATAGTAACGCCAATAGGGACTTTCCATTGACGTCAATGGGTGGAGTATTTACGGTAAA
CTGCCCACTTGGCAGTACATCAAGTGTATCATATGCCAAGTACGCCCCCTATTGACGTCAATGACGGTAA
ATGGCCCGCCTGGCATTATGCCCAGTACATGACCTTATGGGACTTTCCTACTTGGCAGTACATCTACGTA
TTAGTCATCGCTATTACCATGGTGATGCGGTTTTGGCAGTACATCAATGGGCGTGGATAGCGGTTTGACT
CACGGGGATTTCCAAGTCTCCACCCCATTGACGTCAATGGGAGTTTGTTTTGGCACCAAAATCAACGGGA
CTTTCCAAAATGTCGTAACAACTCCGCCCCATTGACGCAAATGGGCGGTAGGCGTGTACGGTGGGAGGTC
TATATAAGCAGAGCTGGTTTATGAACCGTCAGATCCGAGCTCCTATCTAGCGTCGCGTTGACGAATTCTT
ACATATGGAGTTTATATGGAAACCCATACGCCTGCTGGTCGTGACCAGAGATTTCATATGGGAAACTCTG
CGAGACAATGCTACCTTACCGTCGGCCCACTTGTTTTTACCCATGATTCCAGTTTATATGGAAACGGAAT
CGCCTGCTGGTCGTGACTAAGGAGTTTATATGGAAACCCTTAGAAAAGCCGTCGCCTTGAAGCCGAGAAC
AAAAGGAGATTATATGAAATCCCTTTATGGATTGGGTCTCCAATTCCTGTCTGTTACGAGTCAATATGGT
GACCGTACATCAGGCTTCGCAGTATGCAACGCTTGCGTAAGCACATTATAAGGAATGGCTTATTCACCGC
TTTCCTAAGATTGGAGTAAATATGGTTACCCAATGTACTAACTCGCAGTTTCGACATTATATGGAATGCG
AAACAGAAACGTCACGTCCTGGCTACGGAGTTTATATGGAAACCCGTAGGAAGAATTCCCCCTAAGCTTC
CGCTTCGAGCAGACATGATAAGATACATTGATGAGTTTGGACAAACCACAACTAGAATGCAGTGAAAAAA
ATGCTTTATTTGTGAAATTTGTGATGCTATTGCTTTATTTGTAACCATTATAAGCTGCAATAAACAAGTT
AACAACAACAATTGCATTCATTTTATGTTTCAGGTTCAGGGGGAGGTGTGGGAGGTTTTTTAAAGCAAGT
AAAACCTCTACAAATGTGGTAAAATCGATAAGGATCGAGTATGTCGACCGATGCCCTTGAGAGCCTTCAA
CCCAGTCAGCTCCTTCCGGTGGGCGCGGGGCATGACTATCGTCGCCGCACTTATGACTGTCTTCTTTATC
ATGCAACTCGTAGGACAGGTGCCGGCAGCGCTCTTCCGCTTCCTCGCTCACTGACTCGCTGCGCTCGGTC
GTTCGGCTGCGGCGAGCGGTATCAGCTCACTCAAAGGCGGTAATACGGTTATCCACAGAATCAGGGGATA
ACGCAGGAAAGAACATGTGAGCAAAAGGCCAGCAAAAGGCCAGGAACCGTAAAAAGGCCGCGTTGCTGGC
GTTTTTCCATAGGCTCCGCCCCCCTGACGAGCATCACAAAAATCGACGCTCAAGTCAGAGGTGGCGAAAC
CCGACAGGACTATAAAGATACCAGGCGTTTCCCCCTGGAAGCTCCCTCGTGCGCTCTCCTGTTCCGACCC
TGCCGCTTACCGGATACCTGTCCGCCTTTCTCCCTTCGGGAAGCGTGGCGCTTTCTCATAGCTCACGCTG
TAGGTATCTCAGTTCGGTGTAGGTCGTTCGCTCCAAGCTGGGCTGTGTGCACGAACCCCCCGTTCAGCCC
GACCGCTGCGCCTTATCCGGTAACTATCGTCTTGAGTCCAACCCGGTAAGACACGACTTATCGCCACTGG
CAGCAGCCACTGGTAACAGGATTAGCAGAGCGAGGTATGTAGGCGGTGCTACAGAGTTCTTGAAGTGGTG
GCCTAACTACGGCTACACTAGAAGAACAGTATTTGGTATCTGCGCTCTGCTGAAGCCAGTTACCTTCGGA
AAAAGAGTTGGTAGCTCTTGATCCGGCAAACAAACCACCGCTGGTAGCGGTGGTTTTTTTGTTTGCAAGC
AGCAGATTACGCGCAGAAAAAAAGGATCTCAAGAAGATCCTTTGATCTTTTCTACGGGGTCTGACGCTCA
GTGGAACGAAAACTCACGTTAAGGGATTTTGGTCATGAGATTATCAAAAAGGATCTTCACCTAGATCCTT
TTAAATTAAAAATGAAGTTTTAAATCAATCTAAAGTATATATGAGTAAACTTGGTCTGACAGTTACCAAT
GCTTAATCAGTGAGGCACCTATCTCAGCGATCTGTCTATTTCGTTCATCCATAGTTGCCTGACTCCCCGT
CGTGTAGATAACTACGATACGGGAGGGCTTACCATCTGGCCCCAGTGCTGCAATGATACCGCGAGACCCA
CGCTCACCGGCTCCAGATTTATCAGCAATAAACCAGCCAGCCGGAAGGGCCGAGCGCAGAAGTGGTCCTG
CAACTTTATCCGCCTCCATCCAGTCTATTAATTGTTGCCGGGAAGCTAGAGTAAGTAGTTCGCCAGTTAA
TAGTTTGCGCAACGTTGTTGCCATTGCTACAGGCATCGTGGTGTCACGCTCGTCGTTTGGTATGGCTTCA
TTCAGCTCCGGTTCCCAACGATCAAGGCGAGTTACATGATCCCCCATGTTGTGCAAAAAAGCGGTTAGCT
CCTTCGGTCCTCCGATCGTTGTCAGAAGTAAGTTGGCCGCAGTGTTATCACTCATGGTTATGGCAGCACT
GCATAATTCTCTTACTGTCATGCCATCCGTAAGATGCTTTTCTGTGACTGGTGAGTACTCAACCAAGTCA
TTCTGAGAATAGTGTATGCGGCGACCGAGTTGCTCTTGCCCGGCGTCAATACGGGATAATACCGCGCCAC
ATAGCAGAACTTTAAAAGTGCTCATCATTGGAAAACGTTCTTCGGGGCGAAAACTCTCAAGGATCTTACC
GCTGTTGAGATCCAGTTCGATGTAACCCACTCGTGCACCCAACTGATCTTCAGCATCTTTTACTTTCACC
AGCGTTTCTGGGTGAGCAAAAACAGGAAGGCAAAATGCCGCAAAAAAGGGAATAAGGGCGACACGGAAAT
GTTGAATACTCATACTCTTCCTTTTTCAATATTATTGAAGCATTTATCAGGGTTATTGTCTCATGAGCGG
ATACATATTTGAATGTATTTAGAAAAATAAACAAATAGGGGTTCCGCGCACATTTCCCCGAAAAGTGCCA
CCTG
[124 nt withheld, positions 3715-3838]
C
[91 nt withheld, positions 3840-3930]
A
[49 nt withheld, positions 3932-3980]
CCTTTGACGTTGGAGTCCACGTTCTTT
[37 nt withheld, positions 4008-4044]
ACCCTATCTCGGTCTATTCTTTTGATTTATAAGGGATTTTGCCGATTTCGGCCTATTGGTTAAAAAATGA
GCTGATTTAACAAAAATTTAACGCGAATTTTAACAAAATATTAACGCTTACAATTTGCC
