>Addgene plasmid #158199 | CMV-10xPP7 oligo-library based | depositor partial sequence | sequence record 305950 | CMV-10xPP7 oligo-library based sequence 1439 bps
ACGTACACTCCGCCCATTGACGCAATGGGCGGTAGGCGTGTACGGTGGGAGGTCTATATAAGCAGAGCTG
GTTTATGAACCGTCAGATCCGAGCTCCTATCTAGCGTCGCGTTGACGAATTCTTACATATGGAGTTTATA
TGGAAACCCATACGCCTGCTGGTCGTGACCAGAGATTTCATATGGGAAACTCTGCGAGACAATGCTACCT
TACCGTCGGCCCACTTGTTTTTACCCATGATTCCAGTTTATATGGAAACGGAATCGCCTGCTGGTCGTGA
CTAAGGAGTTTATATGGAAACCCTTAGAAAAGCCGTCGCCTTGAAGCCGAGAACAAAAGGAGATTATATG
AAATCCCTTTATGGATTGGGTCTCCAATTCCTGTCTGTTACGAGTCAATATGGTGACCGTACATCAGGCT
TCGCAGTATGCAACGCTTGCGTAAGCACATTATAAGGAATGGCTTATTCACCGCTTTCCTAAGATTGGAG
TAAATATGGTTACCCAATGTACTAACTCGCAGTTTCGACATTATATGGAATGCGAAACAGAAACGTCACG
TCCTGGCTACGGAGTTTATATGGAAACCCGTAGGAAGAATTCCCCCTAAGCTTCCGCTTCGAGCAGACAT
GATAAGATACATTGATGAGTTTGGACAAACCACAACTAGAATGCAGTGAAAAAAATGCTTTATTTGTGAA
ATTTGTGATGCTATTGCTTTATTTGTAACCATTATAAGCTGCAATAAACAAGTTAACAACAACAATTGCA
TTCATTTTATGTTTCAGGTTCAGGGGGAGGTGTTGGGAAGGTTTTTTAAAGCAGTTAAAATCTCTACAAA
TGTGGTAAGATCCATAAGGATCGAGTATGTCAACCGATGCCCTTGAGAGCCTTCAACCCAGTCATCTCCT
TCCGGTGAGCACCGGGCATGACTATCATCACCGCACTTATGACTGTCGTCCGTAGCAGGCCACTCGTACG
ACAGGTACCGACATCGCTCTTCCGCTTCCTCGCTCACTGACTCGCTGCGCTCGGTCGTTCGGCTGCGGCA
AGCGGTATCACCTCACTCAAAGGCAGTAATACGGTTATCGACAGAATCATGTGGACATCTCATGAAGGAA
CTGTCGACCCAAAGGCCAGCAAAAAGCCAGTAACCGTAAAAAGGCCCCGTGCTGGCGTTTTTCCAAAGCC
CCCCCCCCCCTTACTAACATCCAAAAATCACCCCTGAATTCCAAAGTGGCCAAACCCGAAGGGCTAAGGA
AGCCCGGCTTTTTCCCTTGAAAATCCCCGGGGGCCCTTCCTGTGCCACCCCTCCTTTACGGAAACATATC
CCCTTTTCCCTCTGGAGAGGGGGAATTTTAAAAAGAGGGGGGGGAATTTTAGTTCCGGGGGGGTGTAAGC
GGGGGTTGTGACAACCCCCGTTTTAAAGAAGAATATAAG
