>Addgene plasmid #158199 | CMV-10xPP7 oligo-library based | depositor partial sequence | sequence record 305952 | CMV-10xPP7 oligo-library based sequence 3680 bps
GCCGCTTCGAGCAGACATGATAAGATACATTGATGAGTTTGGACAAACCACAACTAGAATGCAGTGAAAA
AAATGCTTTATTTGTGAAATTTGTGATGCTATTGCTTTATTTGTAACCATTATAAGCTGCAATAAACAAG
TTAACAACAACAATTGCATTCATTTTATGTTTCAGGTTCAGGGGGAGGTGTGGGAGGTTTTTTAAAGCAA
GTAAAACCTCTACAAATGTGGTAAAATCGATAAGGATCGAGTATGTCGACCGATGCCCTTGAGAGCCTTC
AACCCAGTCAGCTCCTTCCGGTGGGCGCGGGGCATGACTATCGTCGCCGCACTTATGACTGTCTTCTTTA
TCATGCAACTCGTAGGACAGGTGCCGGCAGCGCTCTTCCGCTTCCTCGCTCACTGACTCGCTGCGCTCGG
TCGTTCGGCTGCGGCGAGCGGTATCAGCTCACTCAAAGGCGGTAATACGGTTATCCACAGAATCAGGGGA
TAACGCAGGAAAGAACATGTGAGCAAAAGGCCAGCAAAAGGCCAGGAACCGTAAAAAGGCCGCGTTGCTG
GCGTTTTTCCATAGGCTCCGCCCCCCTGACGAGCATCACAAAAATCGACGCTCAAGTCAGAGGTGGCGAA
ACCCGACAGGACTATAAAGATACCAGGCGTTTCCCCCTGGAAGCTCCCTCGTGCGCTCTCCTGTTCCGAC
CCTGCCGCTTACCGGATACCTGTCCGCCTTTCTCCCTTCGGGAAGCGTGGCGCTTTCTCAATGCTCACGC
TGTAGGTATCTCAGTTCGGTGTAGGTCGTTCGCTCCAAGCTGGGCTGTGTGCACGAACCCCCCGTTCAGC
CCGACCGCTGCGCCTTATCCGGTAACTATCGTCTTGAGTCCAACCCGGTAAGACACGACTTATCGCCACT
GGCAGCAGCCACTGGTAACAGGATTAGCAGAGCGAGGTATGTAGGCGGTGCTACAGAGTTCTTGAAGTGG
TGGCCTAACTACGGCTACACTAGAAGGACAGTATTTGGTATCTGCGCTCTGCTGAAGCCAGTTACCTTCG
GAAAAAGAGTTGGTAGCTCTTGATCCGGCAAACAAACCACCGCTGGTAGCGGTGGTTTTTTTGTTTGCAA
GCAGCAGATTACGCGCAGAAAAAAAGGATCTCAAGAAGATCCTTTGATCTTTTCTACGGGGTCTGACGCT
CAGTGGAACGAAAACTCACGTTAAGGGATTTTGGTCATGAGATTATCAAAAAGGATCTTCACCTAGATCC
TTTTAAATTAAAAATGAAGTTTTAAATCAATCTAAAGTATATATGAGTAAACTTGGTCTGACAGTTACCA
ATGCTTAATCAGTGAGGCACCTATCTCAGCGATCTGTCTATTTCGTTCATCCATAGTTGCCTGACTCCCC
GTCGTGTAGATAACTACGATACGGGAGGGCTTACCATCTGGCCCCAGTGCTGCAATGATACCGCGAGACC
CACGCTCACCGGCTCCAGATTTATCAGCAATAAACCAGCCAGCCGGAAGGGCCGAGCGCAGAAGTGGTCC
TGCAACTTTATCCGCCTCCATCCAGTCTATTAATTGTTGCCGGGAAGCTAGAGTAAGTAGTTCGCCAGTT
AATAGTTTGCGCAACGTTGTTGCCATTGCTACAGGCATCGTGGTGTCACGCTCGTCGTTTGGTATGGCTT
CATTCAGCTCCGGTTCCCAACGATCAAGGCGAGTTACATGATCCCCCATGTTGTGCAAAAAAGCGGTTAG
CTCCTTCGGTCCTCCGATCGTTGTCAGAAGTAAGTTGGCCGCAGTGTTATCACTCATGGTTATGGCAGCA
CTGCATAATTCTCTTACTGTCATGCCATCCGTAAGATGCTTTTCTGTGACTGGTGAGTACTCAACCAAGT
CATTCTGAGAATAGTGTATGCGGCGACCGAGTTGCTCTTGCCCGGCGTCAATACGGGATAATACCGCGCC
ACATAGCAGAACTTTAAAAGTGCTCATCATTGGAAAACGTTCTTCGGGGCGAAAACTCTCAAGGATCTTA
CCGCTGTTGAGATCCAGTTCGATGTAACCCACTCGTGCACCCAACTGATCTTCAGCATCTTTTACTTTCA
CCAGCGTTTCTGGGTGAGCAAAAACAGGAAGGCAAAATGCCGCAAAAAAGGGAATAAGGGCGACACGGAA
ATGTTGAATACTCATACTCTTCCTTTTTCAATATTATTGAAGCATTTATCAGGGTTATTGTCTCATGAGC
GGATACATATTTGAATGTATTTAGAAAAATAAACAAATAGGGGTTCCGCGCACATTTCCCCGAAAAGTGC
CACCTG
[124 nt withheld, positions 2317-2440]
C
[91 nt withheld, positions 2442-2532]
A
[49 nt withheld, positions 2534-2582]
CCTTTGACGTTGGAGTCCACGTTCTTT
[37 nt withheld, positions 2610-2646]
ACCCTATCTCGGTCTATTCTTTTGATTTATAAGGGATTTTGCCGATTTCGGCCTATTGGTTAAAAAATGA
GCTGATTTAACAAAAATTTAACGCGAATTTTAACAAAATATTAACGTTTACAATTTCCCATTCGCCATTC
AGGCTGCGCAACTGTTGGGAAGGGCGATCGGTGCGGGCCTCTTCGCTATTACGCCAGCCCAAGCTACCAT
GATAAGTAAGTAATATTAAGGTACGGGAGGTACTTGGAGCGGCCGCAATAAAATATCTTTATTTTCATTA
CATCTGTGTGTTGGTTTTTTGTGTGAATCGATAGTACTAACATACGCTCTCCATCAAAACAAAACGAAAC
AAAACAAACTAGCAAAATAGGCTGTCCCCAGTGCAAGTGCAGGTGCCAGAACATTTCTCTGGTACCTAGT
TATTAATAGTAATCAATTACGGGGTCATTAGTTCATAGCCCATATATGGAGTTCCGCGTTACATAACTTA
CGGTAAATGGCCCGCCTGGCTGACCGCCCAACGACCCCCGCCCATTGACGTCAATAATGACGTATGTTCC
CATAGTAACGCCAATAGGGACTTTCCATTGACGTCAATGGGTGGAGTATTTACGGTAAACTGCCCACTTG
GCAGTACATCAAGTGTATCATATGCCAAGTACGCCCCCTATTGACGTCAATGACGGTAAATGGCCCGCCT
GGCATTATGCCCAGTACATGACCTTATGGGACTTTCCTACTTGGCAGTACATCTACGTATTAGTCATCGC
TATTACCATGGTGATGCGGTTTTGGCAGTACATCAATGGGCGTGGATAGCGGTTTGACTCACGGGGATTT
CCAAGTCTCCACCCCATTGACGTCAATGGGAGTTTGTTTTGGCACCAAAATCAACGGGACTTTCCAAAAT
GTCGTAACAACTCCGCCCCATTGACGCAAATGGGCGGTAGGCGTGTACGGTGGGAGGTCTATATAAGCAG
AGCTGGTTTATGAACCGTCAGATCCGAGCTCCTATCTAGCGTCGCGTTGACCAT
